>Addgene plasmid #20326 | TetO-FUW-sox2 | depositor full sequence | sequence record 9562 | Author sequence
CGCGTTGACATTGATTATTGACTAGTTATTAATAGTAATCAATTACGGGGTCATTAGTTCATAGCCCATA
TATGGAGTTCCGCGTTACATAACTTACGGTAAATGGCCCGCCTGGCTGACCGCCCAACGACCCCCGCCCA
TTGACGTCAATAATGACGTATGTTCCCATAGTAACGCCAATAGGGACTTTCCATTGACGTCAATGGGTGG
AGTATTTACGGTAAACTGCCCACTTGGCAGTACATCAAGTGTATCATATGCCAAGTACGCCCCCTATTGA
CGTCAATGACGGTAAATGGCCCGCCTGGCATTATGCCCAGTACATGACCTTATGGGACTTTCCTACTTGG
CAGTACATCTACGTATTAGTCATCGCTATTACCATGGTGATGCGGTTTTGGCAGTACATCAATGGGCGTG
GATAGCGGTTTGACTCACGGGGATTTCCAAGTCTCCACCCCATTGACGTCAATGGGAGTTTGTTTTGGCA
CCAAAATCAACGGGACTTTCCAAAATGTCGTAACAACTCCGCCCCATTGACGCAAATGGGCGGTAGGCGT
GTACGGTGGGAGGTCTATATAAGCAGCGCGTTTTGCCTGTACTGGGTCTCTCTGGTTAGACCAGATCTGA
GCCTGGGAGCTCTCTGGCTAACTAGGGAACCCACTGCTTAAGCCTCAATAAAGCTTGCCTTGAGTGCTTC
AAGTAGTGTGTGCCCGTCTGTTGTGTGACTCTGGTAACTAGAGATCCCTCAGACCCTTTTAGTCAGTGTG
GAAAATCTCTAGCAGTGGCGCCCGAACAGGGACTTGAAAGCGAAAGGGAAACCAGAGGAGCTCTCTCGAC
GCAGGACTCGGCTTGCTGAAGCGCGCACGGCAAGAGGCGAGGGGCGGCGACTGGTGAGTACGCCAAAAAT
TTTGACTAGCGGAGGCTAGAAGGAGAGAGATGGGTGCGAGAGCGTCAGTATTAAGCGGGGGAGAATTAGA
TCGCGATGGGAAAAAATTCGGTTAAGGCCAGGGGGAAAGAAAAAATATAAATTAAAACATATAGTATGGG
CAAGCAGGGAGCTAGAACGATTCGCAGTTAATCCTGGCCTGTTAGAAACATCAGAAGGCTGTAGACAAAT
ACTGGGACAGCTACAACCATCCCTTCAGACAGGATCAGAAGAACTTAGATCATTATATAATACAGTAGCA
ACCCTCTATTGTGTGCATCAAAGGATAGAGATAAAAGACACCAAGGAAGCTTTAGACAAGATAGAGGAAG
AGCAAAACAAAAGTAAGACCACCGCACAGCAAGCGGCCGCTGATCTTCAGACCTGGAGGAGGAGATATGA
GGGACAATTGGAGAAGTGAATTATATAAATATAAAGTAGTAAAAATTGAACCATTAGGAGTAGCACCCAC
CAAGGCAAAGAGAAGAGTGGTGCAGAGAGAAAAAAGAGCAGTGGGAATAGGAGCTTTGTTCCTTGGGTTC
TTGGGAGCAGCAGGAAGCACTATGGGCGCAGCGTCAATGACGCTGACGGTACAGGCCAGACAATTATTGT
CTGGTATAGTGCAGCAGCAGAACAATTTGCTGAGGGCTATTGAGGCGCAACAGCATCTGTTGCAACTCAC
AGTCTGGGGCATCAAGCAGCTCCAGGCAAGAATCCTGGCTGTGGAAAGATACCTAAAGGATCAACAGCTC
CTGGGGATTTGGGGTTGCTCTGGAAAACTCATTTGCACCACTGCTGTGCCTTGGAATGCTAGTTGGAGTA
ATAAATCTCTGGAACAGATTTGGAATCACACGACCTGGATGGAGTGGGACAGAGAAATTAACAATTACAC
AAGCTTAATACACTCCTTAATTGAAGAATCGCAAAACCAGCAAGAAAAGAATGAACAAGAATTATTGGAA
TTAGATAAATGGGCAAGTTTGTGGAATTGGTTTAACATAACAAATTGGCTGTGGTATATAAAATTATTCA
TAATGATAGTAGGAGGCTTGGTAGGTTTAAGAATAGTTTTTGCTGTACTTTCTATAGTGAATAGAGTTAG
GCAGGGATATTCACCATTATCGTTTCAGACCCACCTCCCAACCCCGAGGGGACCCGACAGGCCCGAAGGA
ATAGAAGAAGAAGGTGGAGAGAGAGACAGAGACAGATCCATTCGATTAGTGAACGGATCGGCACTGCGTG
CGCCAATTCTGCAGACAAATGGCAGTATTCATCCACAATTTTAAAAGAAAAGGGGGGATTGGGGGGTACA
GTGCAGGGGAAAGAATAGTAGACATAATAGCAACAGACATACAAACTAAAGAATTACAAAAACAAATTAC
AAAAATTCAAAATTTTCGGGTTTATTACAGGGACAGCAGAGATCCAGTTTGGTTAGATCTCGAGTTTACC
ACTCCCTATCAGTGATAGAGAAAAGTGAAAGTCGAGTTTACCACTCCCTATCAGTGATAGAGAAAAGTGA
AAGTCGAGTTTACCACTCCCTATCAGTGATAGAGAAAAGTGAAAGTCGAGTTTACCACTCCCTATCAGTG
ATAGAGAAAAGTGAAAGTCGAGTTTACCACTCCCTATCAGTGATAGAGAAAAGTGAAAGTCGAGTTTACC
ACTCCCTATCAGTGATAGAGAAAAGTGAAAGTCGAGTTTACCACTCCCTATCAGTGATAGAGAAAAGTGA
AAGTCGAGCTCGGTACCCGGGTCGAGTAGGCGTGTACGGTGGGAGGCCTATATAAGCAGAGCTCGTTTAG
TGAACCGTCAGATCGCCTGGAGACGCCATCCACGCTGTTTTGACCTCCATAGAAGACACCGGGACCGATC
CAGCCTCCGCGGCCCCGAATTCGCCCTTCAGCGCCCGCATGTATAACATGATGGAGACGGAGCTGAAGCC
GCCGGGCCCGCAGCAAGCTTCGGGGGGCGGCGGCGGAGGAGGCAACGCCACGGCGGCGGCGACCGGCGGC
AACCAGAAGAACAGCCCGGACCGCGTCAAGAGGCCCATGAACGCCTTCATGGTATGGTCCCGGGGGCAGC
GGCGTAAGATGGCCCAGGAGAACCCCAAGATGCACAACTCGGAGATCAGCAAGCGCCTGGGCGCGGAGTG
GAAACTTTTGTCCGAGACCGAGAAGCGGCCGTTCATCGACGAGGCCAAGCGGCTGCGCGCTCTGCACATG
AAGGAGCACCCGGATTATAAATACCGGCCGCGGCGGAAAACCAAGACGCTCATGAAGAAGGATAAGTACA
CGCTTCCCGGAGGCTTGCTGGCCCCCGGCGGGAACAGCATGGCGAGCGGGGTTGGGGTGGGCGCCGGCCT
GGGTGCGGGCGTGAACCAGCGCATGGACAGCTACGCGCACATGAACGGCTGGAGCAACGGCAGCTACAGC
ATGATGCAGGAGCAGCTGGGCTACCCGCAGCACCCGGGCCTCAACGCTCACGGCGCGGCACAGATGCAAC
CGATGCACCGCTACGACGTCAGCGCCCTGCAGTACAACTCCATGACCAGCTCGCAGACCTACATGAACGG
CTCGCCCACCTACAGCATGTCCTACTCGCAGCAGGGCACCCCCGGTATGGCGCTGGGCTCCATGGGCTCT
GTGGTCAAGTCCGAGGCCAGCTCCAGCCCCCCCGTGGTTACCTCTTCCTCCCACTCCAGGGCGCCCTGCC
AGGCCGGGGACCTCCGGGACATGATCAGCATGTACCTCCCCGGCGCCGAGGTGCCGGAGCCCGCTGCGCC
CAGTAGACTGCACATGGCCCAGCACTACCAGAGCGGCCCGGTGCCCGGCACGGCCATTAACGGCACACTG
CCCCTGTCGCACATGTGAGGGCTGGACAAGGGCGAATTCGATATCAAGCTTATCGATAATCAACCTCTGG
ATTACAAAATTTGTGAAAGATTGACTGGTATTCTTAACTATGTTGCTCCTTTTACGCTATGTGGATACGC
TGCTTTAATGCCTTTGTATCATGCTATTGCTTCCCGTATGGCTTTCATTTTCTCCTCCTTGTATAAATCC
TGGTTGCTGTCTCTTTATGAGGAGTTGTGGCCCGTTGTCAGGCAACGTGGCGTGGTGTGCACTGTGTTTG
CTGACGCAACCCCCACTGGTTGGGGCATTGCCACCACCTGTCAGCTCCTTTCCGGGACTTTCGCTTTCCC
CCTCCCTATTGCCACGGCGGAACTCATCGCCGCCTGCCTTGCCCGCTGCTGGACAGGGGCTCGGCTGTTG
GGCACTGACAATTCCGTGGTGTTGTCGGGGAAATCATCGTCCTTTCCTTGGCTGCTCGCCTGTGTTGCCA
CCTGGATTCTGCGCGGGACGTCCTTCTGCTACGTCCCTTCGGCCCTCAATCCAGCGGACCTTCCTTCCCG
CGGCCTGCTGCCGGCTCTGCGGCCTCTTCCGCGTCTTCGCCTTCGCCCTCAGACGAGTCGGATCTCCCTT
TGGGCCGCCTCCCCGCATCGATACCGTCGACCTCGAGACCTAGAAAAACATGGAGCAATCACAAGTAGCA
ATACAGCAGCTACCAATGCTGATTGTGCCTGGCTAGAAGCACAAGAGGAGGAGGAGGTGGGTTTTCCAGT
CACACCTCAGGTACCTTTAAGACCAATGACTTACAAGGCAGCTGTAGATCTTAGCCACTTTTTAAAAGAA
AAGGGGGGACTGGAAGGGCTAATTCACTCCCAACGAAGACAAGATATCCTTGATCTGTGGATCTACCACA
CACAAGGCTACTTCCCTGATTGGCAGAACTACACACCAGGGCCAGGGATCAGATATCCACTGACCTTTGG
ATGGTGCTACAAGCTAGTACCAGTTGAGCAAGAGAAGGTAGAAGAAGCCAATGAAGGAGAGAACACCCGC
TTGTTACACCCTGTGAGCCTGCATGGGATGGATGACCCGGAGAGAGAAGTATTAGAGTGGAGGTTTGACA
GCCGCCTAGCATTTCATCACATGGCCCGAGAGCTGCATCCGGACTGTACTGGGTCTCTCTGGTTAGACCA
GATCTGAGCCTGGGAGCTCTCTGGCTAACTAGGGAACCCACTGCTTAAGCCTCAATAAAGCTTGCCTTGA
GTGCTTCAAGTAGTGTGTGCCCGTCTGTTGTGTGACTCTGGTAACTAGAGATCCCTCAGACCCTTTTAGT
CAGTGTGGAAAATCTCTAGCAGGGCCCGTTTAAACCCGCTGATCAGCCTCGACTGTGCCTTCTAGTTGCC
AGCCATCTGTTGTTTGCCCCTCCCCCGTGCCTTCCTTGACCCTGGAAGGTGCCACTCCCACTGTCCTTTC
CTAATAAAATGAGGAAATTGCATCGCATTGTCTGAGTAGGTGTCATTCTATTCTGGGGGGTGGGGTGGGG
CAGGACAGCAAGGGGGAGGATTGGGAAGACAATAGCAGGCATGCTGGGGATGCGGTGGGCTCTATGGCTT
CTGAGGCGGAAAGAACCAGCTGGGGCTCTAGGGGGTATCCCC
[124 nt withheld, positions 5433-5556]
C
[91 nt withheld, positions 5558-5648]
A
[49 nt withheld, positions 5650-5698]
CCTTTGACGTTGGAGTCCACGTTCTTT
[37 nt withheld, positions 5726-5762]
ACCCTATCTCGGTCTATTCTTTTGATTTATAAGGGATTTTGCCGATTTCGGCCTATTGGTTAAAAAATGA
GCTGATTTAACAAAAATTTAACGCGAATTAATTCTGTGGAATGTGTGTCAGTTAGGGTGTGGAAAGTCCC
CAGGCTCCCCAGCAGGCAGAAGTATGCAAAGCATGCATCTCAATTAGTCAGCAACCAGGTGTGGAAAGTC
CCCAGGCTCCCCAGCAGGCAGAAGTATGCAAAGCATGCATCTCAATTAGTCAGCAACCATAGTCCCGCCC
CTAACTCCGCCCATCCCGCCCCTAACTCCGCCCAGTTCCGCCCATTCTCCGCCCCATGGCTGACTAATTT
TTTTTATTTATGCAGAGGCCGAGGCCGCCTCTGCCTCTGAGCTATTCCAGAAGTAGTGAGGAGGCTTTTT
TGGAGGCCTAGGCTTTTGCAAAAAGCTCCCGGGAGCTTGTATATCCATTTTCGGATCTGATCAGCACGTG
TTGACAATTAATCATCGGCATAGTATATCGGCATAGTATAATACGACAAGGTGAGGAACTAAACCATGGC
CAAGTTGACCAGTGCCGTTCCGGTGCTCACCGCGCGCGACGTCGCCGGAGCGGTCGAGTTCTGGACCGAC
CGGCTCGGGTTCTCCCGGGACTTCGTGGAGGACGACTTCGCCGGTGTGGTCCGGGACGACGTGACCCTGT
TCATCAGCGCGGTCCAGGACCAGGTGGTGCCGGACAACACCCTGGCCTGGGTGTGGGTGCGCGGCCTGGA
CGAGCTGTACGCCGAGTGGTCGGAGGTCGTGTCCACGAACTTCCGGGACGCCTCCGGGCCGGCCATGACC
GAGATCGGCGAGCAGCCGTGGGGGCGGGAGTTCGCCCTGCGCGACCCGGCCGGCAACTGCGTGCACTTCG
TGGCCGAGGAGCAGGACTGACACGTGCTACGAGATTTCGATTCCACCGCCGCCTTCTATGAAAGGTTGGG
CTTCGGAATCGTTTTCCGGGACGCCGGCTGGATGATCCTCCAGCGCGGGGATCTCATGCTGGAGTTCTTC
GCCCACCCCAACTTGTTTATTGCAGCTTATAATGGTTACAAATAAAGCAATAGCATCACAAATTTCACAA
ATAAAGCATTTTTTTCACTGCATTCTAGTTGTGGTTTGTCCAAACTCATCAATGTATCTTATCATGTCTG
TATACCGTCGACCTCTAGCTAGAGCTTGGCGTAATCATGGTCATAGCTGTTTCCTGTGTGAAATTGTTAT
CCGCTCACAATTCCACACAACATACGAGCCGGAAGCATAAAGTGTAAAGCCTGGGGTGCCTAATGAGTGA
GCTAACTCACATTAATTGCGTTGCGCTCACTGCCCGCTTTCCAGTCGGGAAACCTGTCGTGCCAGCTGCA
TTAATGAATCGGCCAACGCGCGGGGAGAGGCGGTTTGCGTATTGGGCGCTCTTCCGCTTCCTCGCTCACT
GACTCGCTGCGCTCGGTCGTTCGGCTGCGGCGAGCGGTATCAGCTCACTCAAAGGCGGTAATACGGTTAT
CCACAGAATCAGGGGATAACGCAGGAAAGAACATGTGAGCAAAAGGCCAGCAAAAGGCCAGGAACCGTAA
AAAGGCCGCGTTGCTGGCGTTTTTCCATAGGCTCCGCCCCCCTGACGAGCATCACAAAAATCGACGCTCA
AGTCAGAGGTGGCGAAACCCGACAGGACTATAAAGATACCAGGCGTTTCCCCCTGGAAGCTCCCTCGTGC
GCTCTCCTGTTCCGACCCTGCCGCTTACCGGATACCTGTCCGCCTTTCTCCCTTCGGGAAGCGTGGCGCT
TTCTCATAGCTCACGCTGTAGGTATCTCAGTTCGGTGTAGGTCGTTCGCTCCAAGCTGGGCTGTGTGCAC
GAACCCCCCGTTCAGCCCGACCGCTGCGCCTTATCCGGTAACTATCGTCTTGAGTCCAACCCGGTAAGAC
ACGACTTATCGCCACTGGCAGCAGCCACTGGTAACAGGATTAGCAGAGCGAGGTATGTAGGCGGTGCTAC
AGAGTTCTTGAAGTGGTGGCCTAACTACGGCTACACTAGAAGAACAGTATTTGGTATCTGCGCTCTGCTG
AAGCCAGTTACCTTCGGAAAAAGAGTTGGTAGCTCTTGATCCGGCAAACAAACCACCGCTGGTAGCGGTG
GTTTTTTTGTTTGCAAGCAGCAGATTACGCGCAGAAAAAAAGGATCTCAAGAAGATCCTTTGATCTTTTC
TACGGGGTCTGACGCTCAGTGGAACGAAAACTCACGTTAAGGGATTTTGGTCATGAGATTATCAAAAAGG
ATCTTCACCTAGATCCTTTTAAATTAAAAATGAAGTTTTAAATCAATCTAAAGTATATATGAGTAAACTT
GGTCTGACAGTTACCAATGCTTAATCAGTGAGGCACCTATCTCAGCGATCTGTCTATTTCGTTCATCCAT
AGTTGCCTGACTCCCCGTCGTGTAGATAACTACGATACGGGAGGGCTTACCATCTGGCCCCAGTGCTGCA
ATGATACCGCGAGACCCACGCTCACCGGCTCCAGATTTATCAGCAATAAACCAGCCAGCCGGAAGGGCCG
AGCGCAGAAGTGGTCCTGCAACTTTATCCGCCTCCATCCAGTCTATTAATTGTTGCCGGGAAGCTAGAGT
AAGTAGTTCGCCAGTTAATAGTTTGCGCAACGTTGTTGCCATTGCTACAGGCATCGTGGTGTCACGCTCG
TCGTTTGGTATGGCTTCATTCAGCTCCGGTTCCCAACGATCAAGGCGAGTTACATGATCCCCCATGTTGT
GCAAAAAAGCGGTTAGCTCCTTCGGTCCTCCGATCGTTGTCAGAAGTAAGTTGGCCGCAGTGTTATCACT
CATGGTTATGGCAGCACTGCATAATTCTCTTACTGTCATGCCATCCGTAAGATGCTTTTCTGTGACTGGT
GAGTACTCAACCAAGTCATTCTGAGAATAGTGTATGCGGCGACCGAGTTGCTCTTGCCCGGCGTCAATAC
GGGATAATACCGCGCCACATAGCAGAACTTTAAAAGTGCTCATCATTGGAAAACGTTCTTCGGGGCGAAA
ACTCTCAAGGATCTTACCGCTGTTGAGATCCAGTTCGATGTAACCCACTCGTGCACCCAACTGATCTTCA
GCATCTTTTACTTTCACCAGCGTTTCTGGGTGAGCAAAAACAGGAAGGCAAAATGCCGCAAAAAAGGGAA
TAAGGGCGACACGGAAATGTTGAATACTCATACTCTTCCTTTTTCAATATTATTGAAGCATTTATCAGGG
TTATTGTCTCATGAGCGGATACATATTTGAATGTATTTAGAAAAATAAACAAATAGGGGTTCCGCGCACA
TTTCCCCGAAAAGTGCCACCTGACGTCGACGGATCGGGAGATCTCCCGATCCCCTATGGTGCACTCTCAG
TACAATCTGCTCTGATGCCGCATAGTTAAGCCAGTATCTGCTCCCTGCTTGTGTGTTGGAGGTCGCTGAG
TAGTGCGCGAGCAAAATTTAAGCTACAACAAGGCAAGGCTTGACCGACAATTGCATGAAGAATCTGCTTA
GGGTTAGGCGTTTTGCGCTGCTTCGCGATGTACGGGCCAGATATA
Features (pLannotate 1.2.2; 32 found; start..end, strand, type, name):
      7..386     +  enhancer       CMV enhancer: human cytomegalovirus immediate early enhancer
    387..586     +  promoter       CMV promoter: human cytomegalovirus (CMV) immediate early promoter
    604..784     +  LTR            5' LTR (truncated): truncated 5' long terminal repeat (LTR) from HIV-1
    831..956     +  misc_feature   HIV-1 Ψ: packaging signal of human immunodeficiency virus type 1
    940..1303    +  CDS            HIV-1 gag (fragment): gag protein from human immunodeficiency virus 1; gag
   1449..1682    +  misc_feature   RRE: The Rev response element (RRE) of HIV-1 allows for Rev-dependent mRNA export from the nucleus to the cytoplasm.
   2059..2159    +  CDS            Rev (fragment): human immunodeficiency virus 1 (HIV-1) Rev protein; rev; enhances nuclear export of unspliced and incompletely spliced viral mRNAs
   2209..2326    +  misc_feature   cPPT/CTS: central polypurine tract and central termination sequence of HIV-1
   2383..2653    +  protein_bind   tetracycline response element: contains seven copies of the tetracycline operator tetO tetracycline repressor TetR
   2664..2681    +  misc_feature   MCS (fragment): pUC18/19 multiple cloning site
   2686..2723    +  promoter       minimal CMV promoter: human cytomegalovirus (CMV) immediate early promoter
   2839..3795    +  CDS            Sox2: SOX2_MOUSE - Also known as Sox-2. Experimental evidence at protein level: Swiss-Prot protein existence level 1. Transcription factor that forms a trimeric complex with POU5F1 (OCT3/4) on DNA and controls the expression of a number of genes involved in embryonic development such as YES1, FGF4, UTF1 and ZFP206 (PubMed:15863505, PubMed:17097055, PubMed:19740739). Binds to the proximal enhancer region of NANOG (PubMed:15863505). Critical for early embryogenesis and for embryonic stem cell pluripotency (By similarity). Downstream SRRT target that mediates the promotion of neural stem cell self-rene
   3814..3838    +  misc_feature   MCS (fragment): pBluescript multiple cloning site
   3838..4426    +  misc_feature   WPRE: woodchuck hepatitis virus posttranscriptional regulatory element
   4363..4944    +  CDS            nef (fragment): NEF_HV1H2 - Experimental evidence at protein level: Swiss-Prot protein existence level 1. Extracellular Nef protein targets CD4(+) T-lymphocytes for apoptosis by interacting with CXCR4 surface receptors. From Human immunodeficiency virus type 1 group M subtype B (isolate HXB2) (HIV-1).
   4951..5131    +  LTR            5' LTR (truncated): truncated 5' long terminal repeat (LTR) from HIV-1
   5163..5387    +  polyA_signal   bGH poly(A) signal: bovine growth hormone polyadenylation signal
   5391..5412    +  promoter       SV40 promoter (fragment): SV40 enhancer and early promoter
   5433..5861    +  rep_origin     f1 ori (sequence partly withheld): f1 bacteriophage origin of replication; arrow indicates direction of (+) strand synthesis
   5875..6204    +  promoter       SV40 promoter: SV40 enhancer and early promoter
   6252..6299    +  promoter       EM7 promoter: synthetic bacterial promoter&nbsp
   6318..6692    +  CDS            BleoR: antibiotic-binding protein; Sh ble from Streptoalloteichus hindustanus; confers resistance to bleomycin, phleomycin, and Zeocin™
   6702..6827    +  CDS            ble (fragment): BLE_KLEPN - Experimental evidence at protein level: Swiss-Prot protein existence level 1. Binding protein with a strong affinity to the bleomycin family of antibiotics. Binds to CL990; an antimitotic-antibiotic compound. From Klebsiella pneumoniae.
   6822..6943    +  polyA_signal   SV40 poly(A) signal: SV40 polyadenylation signal
   7016..7032    -  protein_bind   lac operator: The lac repressor binds to the lac operator to inhibit transcription in E. coli. This inhibition can be relieved by adding lactose or isopropyl-β-D-thiogalactopyranoside (IPTG). lac repressor encoded by lacI
   7040..7070    -  promoter       lac promoter: promoter for the E. coli lac operon
   7085..7106    -  protein_bind   CAP binding site: CAP binding activates transcription in the presence of cAMP. E. coli catabolite activator protein
   7119..7211    -  CDS            lacI (fragment): lac repressor; lacI; The lac repressor binds to the lac operator to inhibit transcription in E. coli. This inhibition can be relieved by adding lactose or isopropyl-β-D-thiogalactopyranoside (IPTG).
   7394..7982    -  rep_origin     ori: high-copy-number ColE1/pMB1/pBR322/pUC origin of replication
   8153..9013    -  CDS            AmpR: β-lactamase; bla; confers resistance to ampicillin, carbenicillin, and related antibiotics
   9014..9118    -  promoter       AmpR promoter: bla
   9177..9229    -  misc_feature   bom (fragment): basis of mobility region from pBR322
