[The description below was written by a language model from this plasmid's Addgene catalogue record and pLannotate feature annotations shown in this document.]
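Description:
TetO-FUW-sox2 is a lentiviral mammalian expression plasmid built on the FUW backbone, carrying mouse Sox2 under tetracycline-regulated control. It is propagated in E. coli as a high-copy plasmid through a ColE1/pUC-type origin with ampicillin selection (AmpR). An f1 origin is also present. Outside the viral transfer region sits an SV40/EM7-driven BleoR cassette with an SV40 poly(A) signal, which could confer Zeocin resistance in transfected cells or bacteria. Because it lies beyond the 3′ LTR, it would not be carried into the packaged viral genome.

The transfer cassette follows a third-generation HIV-1 design. A CMV enhancer/promoter replaces the U3 portion of the 5′ LTR to drive genomic RNA production in packaging cells. It is followed by the Ψ packaging signal with a gag fragment, the Rev response element for Rev-dependent nuclear export, and the cPPT/CTS. The 3′ LTR is annotated as truncated and is followed by a bGH polyadenylation signal.

The internal expression unit consists of a tetracycline response element with seven tetO copies fused to a minimal CMV promoter, then the Sox2 coding sequence cloned between EcoRI sites, with a WPRE downstream to enhance transcript processing and expression. This promoter is active only when a tetracycline-controlled transactivator is present. The plasmid does not encode one, so it must be supplied separately.

The associated publication concerns direct reprogramming of mouse somatic cells. This is consistent with use of the vector for inducible, temporally controlled delivery of Sox2, a pluripotency-associated transcription factor that partners with Oct3/4, in induced pluripotent stem cell experiments.
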