Addgene plasmid #20326: TetO-FUW-sox2
Depositing lab: Rudolf Jaenisch. Depositing organization: Whitehead Institute for Biomedical Research. Publication: Sequential expression of pluripotency markers during direct reprogramming of mouse somatic cells. Brambrink T, Foreman R, Welstead GG, Lengner CJ, Wernig M, Suh H, Jaenisch R. Cell Stem Cell. 2008 Feb 7. 2(2):151-9. 10.1016/j.stem.2008.01.004 PubMed 18371436.
Backbone
  Vector backbone: FUW
  Backbone manufacturer: homemade
  Backbone size w/o insert (bp): 8376
  Vector type: Mammalian Expression, Lentiviral
Growth in bacteria
  Bacterial resistance: Ampicillin, 100 μg/mL
  Growth temperature: 37°C
  Growth strain: Stbl3
  Growth instructions: TOP10, 37C
  Copy number: High Copy
Gene/Insert
  Gene/Insert name: sox2
  Species: M. musculus (mouse)
  Insert size (bp): 997
  Entrez Gene: Sox2 (a.k.a. Sox-2, lcc, ysb)
  Cloning method: Restriction Enzyme; 5′ cloning site EcoRI (not destroyed); 3′ cloning site EcoRI (not destroyed)
  Sequencing primers: 5′ AAGACCACCGCACAGCAAGC; 3′ TTCCGCCGTGGCAATAGGGA
Terms and licenses: Academic/Nonprofit Terms; Industry Terms: Not Available to Industry
How to cite: TetO-FUW-sox2 was a gift from Rudolf Jaenisch (Addgene plasmid # 20326 ; http://n2t.net/addgene:20326 ; RRID:Addgene_20326)
