>Addgene plasmid #20326 | TetO-FUW-sox2 | addgene partial sequence | sequence record 26200 | LNCX 5'-AGCTCGTTTAGTGAACCGTCAGATC-3'
CGNNNNNNNNNNNCACGCTGTTTTGACCTCCATAGAAGACACCGGGACCGATCCAGCCTCCGCGGCCCCG
AATTCGCCCTTCAGCGCCCGCATGTATAACATGATGGAGACGGAGCTGAAGCCGCCGGGCCCGCAGCAAG
CTTCGGGGGGCGGCGGCGGAGGAGGCAACGCCACGGCGGCGGCGACCGGCGGCAACCAGAAGAACAGCCC
GGACCGCGTCAAGAGGCCCATGAACGCCTTCATGGTATGGTCCCGGGGGCAGCGGCGTAAGATGGCCCAG
GAGAACCCCAAGATGCACAACTCGGAGATCAGCAAGCGCCTGGGCGCGGAGTGGAAACTTTTGTCCGAGA
CCGAGAAGCGGCCGTTCATCGACGAGGCCAAGCGGCTGCGCGCTCTGCACATGAAGGAGCACCCGGATTA
TAAATACCGGCCGCGGCGGAAAACCAAGACGCTCATGAAGAAGGATAAGTACACGCTTCCCGGAGGCTTG
CTGGCCCCCGGCGGGAACAGCATGGCGAGCGGGGTTGGGGTGGGCGCCGGCCTGGGTGCGGGCGTGAACC
AGCGCATGGACAGCTACGCGCACATGAACGGCTGGAGCAACGGCAGCTACAGCATGATGCAGGAGCAGCT
GGGCTACCCGCAGCACCCGGGCCTCAACGCTCACGGCGCGGCACAGATGCAACCGATGCACCGCTACGAC
GTCAGCGCCCTGCAGTACAACTCCATGANCNNNNCGCAGACCTACATGAACGGCTCGCCCACCTACAGCA
TGTCCTACTCGCAGCANGGCACCCCCNGGTATGGCNCCTGGGCTCCATGGGCTC
