>Addgene plasmid #20326 | TetO-FUW-sox2 | addgene partial sequence | sequence record 100923 | Futet-R 5'-CAAAGGCATTAAAGCAGCGT-3'
GTTAAGAATACCAGTCAATCTTTCACAAATTTTGTAATCCAGAGGTTGATTATCGATAAGCTTGATATCG
AATTCGCCCTTGTCCAGCCCTCACATGTGCGACAGGGGCAGTGTGCCGTTAATGGCCGTGCCGGGCACCG
GGCCGCTCTGGTAGTGCTGGGCCATGTGCAGTCTACTGGGCGCAG
